>Addgene plasmid #125159 | pENTR_Trf2 | depositor full sequence | sequence record 239306 | pENTR_Trf2 sequence 4443 bps
CTTTCCTGCGTTATCCCCTGATTCTGTGGATAACCGTATTACCGCCTTTGAGTGAGCTGATACCGCTCGC
CGCAGCCGAACGACCGAGCGCAGCGAGTCAGTGAGCGAGGAAGCGGAAGAGCGCCCAATACGCAAACCGC
CTCTCCCCGCGCGTTGGCCGATTCATTAATGCAGCTGGCACGACAGGTTTCCCGACTGGAAAGCGGGCAG
TGAGCGCAACGCAATTAATACGCGTACCGCTAGCCAGGAAGAGTTTGTAGAAACGCAAAAAGGCCATCCG
TCAGGATGGCCTTCTGCTTAGTTTGATGCCTGGCAGTTTATGGCGGGCGTCCTGCCCGCCACCCTCCGGG
CCGTTGCTTCACAACGTTCAAATCCGCTCCCGGCGGATTTGTCCTACTCAGGAGAGCGTTCACCGACAAA
CAACAGATAAAACGAAAGGCCCAGTCTTCCGACTGAGCCTTTCGTTTTATTTGATGCCTGGCAGTTCCCT
ACTCTCGCGTTAACGCTAGCATGGATGTTTTCCCAGTCACGACGTTGTAAAACGACGGCCAGTCTTAAGC
TCGGGCCCCAAATAATGATTTTATTTTGACTGATAGTGACCTGTTCGTTGCAACACATTGATGAGCAATG
CTTTTTTATAATGCCAACTTTGTACAAAAAAGCAGGCTTCCAAAACGATATGGTCAGCATACCGGTGGCC
AATTTGAACGGCGGCCTTAAAGCGGCCAGCAGCGGTTCCGGAGTTGGTGTAGTGACCTCCGGCGGCGTCG
TATCCTCGGCGGTGCTGGCCAATGCCCCACGTGTATACCTAACGCCCTCCTCCACATTCATGACCAATCG
CCAAATGGCGGGAGTGGCGTCCACCGGAAGAATGAGCGGACAAGTCGTCGGTGGTTCATCTGGCACAGCC
TCAACAGCCGGTACCGTTCGCTATTTTTCGCAATTCAGCAAAATGCAAACGGCCGGCGGACCCAGTTTGC
AAAGGAAACTTGCCAACGGGGATACCATTGTTCTGGCAACCGGCAGTAAAAATATGTTCCTTACTAGCAG
CGAAAATAAGGCTAATCTGCCGACCGTCGCCAGCAATGGCAATGGTCTGATCACAGCCAAAATGGATCTA
TTGGAGGAGGAGGTCATGCAGTCGATAACTGTGATTGATGACGATGACGAGGAGAAAAAGGAAGTCGCTG
AAGACGAAGAAGAGAGCAGCAATAATGCCAAACCCATTGACCTTCACCAGCCAATTGCTGATAATGAGCA
CGAGCTGGACATTGTGATAAACAATGTGGTCTGCTCGTTTAGCGTCGGCTGTCACCTGAAGCTGCGCGAA
ATTGCGCTGCAGGGATCAAATGTGGAGTACCGTCGCGAGAACGGAATGGTGACAATGAAGCTCCGCCATC
CATACACCACTGCCTCGATTTGGTCGTCGGGGAGGATTACCTGCACTGGTGCCACTTCCGAGTCAATGGC
CAAGGTCGCTGCACGCCGCTATGCCAGATGCCTTGGCAAGCTGGGATTTCCCACTCGTTTCCTCAACTTT
CGCATTGTCAACGTACTGGGCACCTGCAGCATGCCGTGGGCCATCAAGATCGTCAACTTTTCGGAGCGCC
ATCGCGAGAACGCCAGCTACGAGCCCGAGCTGCATCCTGGAGTGACTTACAAGATGCGCGATCCCGATCC
AAAGGCCACCCTGAAGATCTTCTCCACCGGCAGCGTAACAGTCACCGCGGCTAGCGTAAACCACGTTGAA
TCGGCTATCCAGCACATATACCCGCTGGTCTTTGATTTCCGCAAGCAACGTTCGGCGGAGGAGCTGCAGC
ATCTGCGTCAAAAGCAGCGTCTGCAAGCCGGCGGTGATCCCCACGAACTGGAGAAAAATGTCTTGGCCGA
TAACAAGACTGCTTCCCTTGATAATATCTTTGTTAATACAACAGCGGCGCACTCTAAATCATCGTCGAAT
GACCAAACATCAGCACCCGCGACCATCTTGTCCAGCACAGTTGATAGTATGCCTCGTCTGAAACAGATGG
TCAACTATCACCAGATGATGAAGCAAACCCAGGAAGAGCGCCGCCATATAATGTTTAATGGGGAGAAGGC
CAATCCGGCCTCCACCTCATCGGCGGCAGCAGCTCCCTCCACCTCCTCCTCATCGTCCTCATCCGGGGAT
AATATCTGTGCCAATGCCCGTCGCCGGGCCACCGAATGCTGGGCAACCAAGCTGCAGAATAAGCGTCCAC
GTTACAATGATCCCGGTACCACGGGCACAATTAACGCCGCATCGTCCACAGCATCAGCCGCCACATCTTC
GTTAGCCTCCCAGGCGACACATCTGCGTAATCCTCTCAAGACGGCCGCGTTGGCCAATGCACGTATGTTA
GGCGCCAAGGTGACAACATGCACACGCAACAGCATAATCGTGCAGCAGCCGCAACGTATCCAAATGCAGC
AGCAGCAGCAACAGCTGCAACCGCAGCAGCAACAGACCAGCTTCTCGCCCAGCGAATTCGATGTTGATGA
CTTGATCGAGGAGGAGGAGAACAACGAATTGGATATGCCCTTCTAGGACCCAGCTTTCTTGTACAAAGTT
GGCATTATAAGAAAGCATTGCTTATCAATTTGTTGCAACGAACAGGTCACTATCAGTCAAAATAAAATCA
TTATTTGCCATCCAGCTGATATCCCCTATAGTGAGTCGTATTACATGGTCATAGCTGTTTCCTGGCAGCT
CTGGCCCGTGTCTCAAAATCTCTGATGTTACATTGCACAAGATAAAATAATATCATCATGAACAATAAAA
CTGTCTGCTTACATAAACAGTAATACAAGGGGTGTTATGAGCCATATTCAACGGGAAACGTCGAGGCCGC
GATTAAATTCCAACATGGATGCTGATTTATATGGGTATAAATGGGCTCGCGATAATGTCGGGCAATCAGG
TGCGACAATCTATCGCTTGTATGGGAAGCCCGATGCGCCAGAGTTGTTTCTGAAACATGGCAAAGGTAGC
GTTGCCAATGATGTTACAGATGAGATGGTCAGACTAAACTGGCTGACGGAATTTATGCCTCTTCCGACCA
TCAAGCATTTTATCCGTACTCCTGATGATGCATGGTTACTCACCACTGCGATCCCCGGAAAAACAGCATT
CCAGGTATTAGAAGAATATCCTGATTCAGGTGAAAATATTGTTGATGCGCTGGCAGTGTTCCTGCGCCGG
TTGCATTCGATTCCTGTTTGTAATTGTCCTTTTAACAGCGATCGCGTATTTCGTCTCGCTCAGGCGCAAT
CACGAATGAATAACGGTTTGGTTGATGCGAGTGATTTTGATGACGAGCGTAATGGCTGGCCTGTTGAACA
AGTCTGGAAAGAAATGCATAAACTTTTGCCATTCTCACCGGATTCAGTCGTCACTCATGGTGATTTCTCA
CTTGATAACCTTATTTTTGACGAGGGGAAATTAATAGGTTGTATTGATGTTGGACGAGTCGGAATCGCAG
ACCGATACCAGGATCTTGCCATCCTATGGAACTGCCTCGGTGAGTTTTCTCCTTCATTACAGAAACGGCT
TTTTCAAAAATATGGTATTGATAATCCTGATATGAATAAATTGCAGTTTCATTTGATGCTCGATGAGTTT
TTCTAATCAGAATTGGTTAATTGGTTGTAACACTGGCAGAGCATTACGCTGACTTGACGGGACGGCGCAA
GCTCATGACCAAAATCCCTTAACGTGAGTTACGCGTCGTTCCACTGAGCGTCAGACCCCGTAGAAAAGAT
CAAAGGATCTTCTTGAGATCCTTTTTTTCTGCGCGTAATCTGCTGCTTGCAAACAAAAAAACCACCGCTA
CCAGCGGTGGTTTGTTTGCCGGATCAAGAGCTACCAACTCTTTTTCCGAAGGTAACTGGCTTCAGCAGAG
CGCAGATACCAAATACTGTTCTTCTAGTGTAGCCGTAGTTAGGCCACCACTTCAAGAACTCTGTAGCACC
GCCTACATACCTCGCTCTGCTAATCCTGTTACCAGTGGCTGCTGCCAGTGGCGATAAGTCGTGTCTTACC
GGGTTGGACTCAAGACGATAGTTACCGGATAAGGCGCAGCGGTCGGGCTGAACGGGGGGTTCGTGCACAC
AGCCCAGCTTGGAGCGAACGACCTACACCGAACTGAGATACCTACAGCGTGAGCTATGAGAAAGCGCCAC
GCTTCCCGAAGGGAGAAAGGCGGACAGGTATCCGGTAAGCGGCAGGGTCGGAACAGGAGAGCGCACGAGG
GAGCTTCCAGGGGGAAACGCCTGGTATCTTTATAGTCCTGTCGGGTTTCGCCACCTCTGACTTGAGCGTC
GATTTTTGTGATGCTCGTCAGGGGGGCGGAGCCTATGGAAAAACGCCAGCAACGCGGCCTTTTTACGGTT
CCTGGCCTTTTGCTGGCCTTTTGCTCACATGTT
Features (pLannotate 1.2.2; 10 found; start..end, strand, type, name):
    121..213     +  CDS            lacI (fragment): lac repressor; lacI; The lac repressor binds to the lac operator to inhibit transcription in E. coli. This inhibition can be relieved by adding lactose or isopropyl-β-D-thiogalactopyranoside (IPTG).
    268..295     -  terminator     rrnB T2 terminator: transcription terminator T2 from the E. coli rrnB gene
    427..470     +  terminator     rrnB T1 terminator: Escherichia coli rrnB; transcription terminator T1 from the E. coli rrnB gene
    517..553     -  CDS            lacZα (fragment): LacZα fragment of β-galactosidase; lacZ fragment
    569..668     +  protein_bind   attL1: mutant version of attL; recombination site for the Gateway® LR reaction LR Clonase™
   1247..1798    +  CDS            TBPL1: TBPL1_HUMAN - Also known as TLF, TLP, TLP21, TRF2, TRP. Experimental evidence at protein level: Swiss-Prot protein existence level 1. Part of a specialized transcription system that mediates the transcription of most ribosomal proteins through the 5'-TCT-3' motif which is a core promoter element at these genes. Seems to also mediate the transcription of NF1. Does not bind the TATA box. From Homo sapiens (Human).
   2568..2667    -  protein_bind   attL2: mutant version of attL; recombination site for the Gateway® LR reaction LR Clonase™
   2685..2703    -  promoter       T7 promoter: promoter for bacteriophage T7 RNA polymerase
   2837..3646    +  CDS            KanR: aminoglycoside phosphotransferase; aph(3')-Ia; confers resistance to kanamycin in bacteria or G418 (Geneticin®) in eukaryotes
   3793..4381    +  rep_origin     ori: high-copy-number ColE1/pMB1/pBR322/pUC origin of replication
