>Addgene plasmid #125159 | pENTR_Trf2 | addgene full sequence | sequence record 244520 | Addgene NGS Result
TGACTGATAGTGACCTGTTCGTTGCAACAAATTGATGAGCAATGCTTTTTTATAATGCCAACTTTGTACA
AAAAAGCAGGCTTCCAAAACGATATGGTCAGCATACCGGTGGCCAATTTGAACGGCGGCCTTAAAGCGGC
CAGCAGCGGTTCCGGAGTTGGTGTAGTGACCTCCGGCGGCGTCGTATCCTCGGCGGTGCTGGCCAATGCC
CCACGTGTATACCTAACGCCCTCCTCCACATTCATGACCAATCGCCAAATGGCGGGAGTGGCGTCCACCG
GAAGAATGAGCGGACAAGTCGTCGGTGGTTCATCTGGCACAGCCTCAACAGCCGGTACCGTTCGCTATTT
TTCGCAATTCAGCAAAATGCAAACGGCCGGCGGACCCAGTTTGCAAAGGAAACTTGCCAACGGGGATACC
ATTGTTCTGGCAACCGGCAGTAAAAATATGTTCCTTACTAGCAGCGAAAATAAGGCTAATCTGCCGACCG
TCGCCAGCAATGGCAATGGTCTGATCACAGCCAAAATGGATCTATTGGAGGAGGAGGTCATGCAGTCGAT
AACTGTGATTGATGACGATGACGAGGAGAAAAAGGAAGTCGCTGAAGACGAAGAAGAGAGCAGCAATAAT
GCCAAACCCATTGACCTTCACCAGCCAATTGCTGATAATGAGCACGAGCTGGACATTGTGATAAACAATG
TGGTCTGCTCGTTTAGCGTCGGCTGTCACCTGAAGCTGCGCGAAATTGCGCTGCAGGGATCAAATGTGGA
GTACCGTCGCGAGAACGGAATGGTGACAATGAAGCTCCGCCATCCATACACCACTGCCTCGATTTGGTCG
TCGGGGAGGATTACCTGCACTGGTGCCACTTCCGAGTCAATGGCCAAGGTCGCTGCACGCCGCTATGCCA
GATGCCTTGGCAAGCTGGGATTTCCCACTCGTTTCCTCAACTTTCGCATTGTCAACGTACTGGGCACCTG
CAGCATGCCGTGGGCCATCAAGATCGTCAACTTTTCGGAGCGCCATCGCGAGAACGCCAGCTACGAGCCC
GAGCTGCATCCTGGAGTGACTTACAAGATGCGCGATCCCGATCCAAAGGCCACCCTGAAGATCTTCTCCA
CCGGCAGCGTAACAGTCACCGCGGCTAGCGTAAACCACGTTGAATCGGCTATCCAGCACATATACCCGCT
GGTCTTTGATTTCCGCAAGCAACGTTCGGCGGAGGAGCTGCAGCATCTGCGTCAAAAGCAGCGTCTGCAA
GCCGGCGGTGATCCCCACGAACTGGAGAAAAATGTCTTGGCCGATAACAAGACTGCTTCCCTTGATAATA
TCTTTGTTAATACAACAGCGGCGCACTCTAAATCATCGTCGAATGACCAAACATCAGCACCCGCGACCAT
CTTGTCCAGCACAGTTGATAGTATGCCTCGTCTGAAACAGATGGTCAACTATCACCAGATGATGAAGCAA
ACCCAGGAAGAGCGCCGCCATATAATGTTTAATGGGGAGAAGGCCAATCCGGCCTCCACCTCATCGGCGG
CAGCAGCTCCCTCCACCTCCTCCTCATCGTCCTCATCCGGGGATAATATCTGTGCCAATGCCCGTCGCCG
GGCCACCGAATGCTGGGCAACCAAGCTGCAGAATAAGCGTCCACGTTACAATGATCCCGGTACCACGGGC
ACAATTAACGCCGCATCGTCCACAGCATCAGCCGCCACATCTTCGTTAGCCTCCCAGGCGACACATCTGC
GTAATCCTCTCAAGACGGCCGCGTTGGCCAATGCACGTATGTTAGGCGCCAAGGTGACAACATGCACACG
CAACAGCATAATCGTGCAGCAGCCGCAACGTATCCAAATGCAGCAGCAGCAGCAACAGCTGCAACCGCAG
CAGCAACAGACCAGCTTCTCGCCCAGCGAATTCGATGTTGATGACTTGATCGAGGAGGAGGAGAACAACG
AATTGGATATGCCCTTCTAGGACCCAGCTTTCTTGTACAAAGTTGGCATTATAAGAAAGCATTGCTTATC
AATTTGTTGCAACGAACAGGTCACTATCAGTCAAAATAAAATCATTATTTGCCATCCAGCTGATATCCCC
TATAGTGAGTCGTATTACATGGTCATAGCTGTTTCCTGGCAGCTCTGGCCCGTGTCTCAAAATCTCTGAT
GTTACATTGCACAAGATAAAAATATATCATCATGAACAATAAAACTGTCTGCTTACATAAACAGTAATAC
AAGGGGTGTTATGAGCCATATTCAACGGGAAACGTCGAGGCCGCGATTAAATTCCAACATGGATGCTGAT
TTATATGGGTATAAATGGGCTCGCGATAATGTCGGGCAATCAGGTGCGACAATCTATCGCTTGTATGGGA
AGCCCGATGCGCCAGAGTTGTTTCTGAAACATGGCAAAGGTAGCGTTGCCAATGATGTTACAGATGAGAT
GGTCAGACTAAACTGGCTGACGGAATTTATGCCTCTTCCGACCATCAAGCATTTTATCCGTACTCCTGAT
GATGCATGGTTACTCACCACTGCGATCCCCGGAAAAACAGCATTCCAGGTATTAGAAGAATATCCTGATT
CAGGTGAAAATATTGTTGATGCGCTGGCAGTGTTCCTGCGCCGGTTGCATTCGATTCCTGTTTGTAATTG
TCCTTTTAACAGCGATCGCGTATTTCGTCTCGCTCAGGCGCAATCACGAATGAATAACGGTTTGGTTGAT
GCGAGTGATTTTGATGACGAGCGTAATGGCTGGCCTGTTGAACAAGTCTGGAAAGAAATGCATAAACTTT
TGCCATTCTCACCGGATTCAGTCGTCACTCATGGTGATTTCTCACTTGATAACCTTATTTTTGACGAGGG
GAAATTAATAGGTTGTATTGATGTTGGACGAGTCGGAATCGCAGACCGATACCAGGATCTTGCCATCCTA
TGGAACTGCCTCGGTGAGTTTTCTCCTTCATTACAGAAACGGCTTTTTCAAAAATATGGTATTGATAATC
CTGATATGAATAAATTGCAGTTTCATTTGATGCTCGATGAGTTTTTCTAATCAGAATTGGTTAATTGGTT
GTAACACTGGCAGAGCATTACGCTGACTTGACGGGACGGCGCAAGCTCATGACCAAAATCCCTTAACGTG
AGTTACGCGTCGTTCCACTGAGCGTCAGACCCCGTAGAAAAGATCAAAGGATCTTCTTGAGATCCTTTTT
TTCTGCGCGTAATCTGCTGCTTGCAAACAAAAAAACCACCGCTACCAGCGGTGGTTTGTTTGCCGGATCA
AGAGCTACCAACTCTTTTTCCGAAGGTAACTGGCTTCAGCAGAGCGCAGATACCAAATACTGTTCTTCTA
GTGTAGCCGTAGTTAGGCCACCACTTCAAGAACTCTGTAGCACCGCCTACATACCTCGCTCTGCTAATCC
TGTTACCAGTGGCTGCTGCCAGTGGCGATAAGTCGTGTCTTACCGGGTTGGACTCAAGACGATAGTTACC
GGATAAGGCGCAGCGGTCGGGCTGAACGGGGGGTTCGTGCACACAGCCCAGCTTGGAGCGAACGACCTAC
ACCGAACTGAGATACCTACAGCGTGAGCTATGAGAAAGCGCCACGCTTCCCGAAGGGAGAAAGGCGGACA
GGTATCCGGTAAGCGGCAGGGTCGGAACAGGAGAGCGCACGAGGGAGCTTCCAGGGGGAAACGCCTGGTA
TCTTTATAGTCCTGTCGGGTTTCGCCACCTCTGACTTGAGCGTCGATTTTTGTGATGCTCGTCAGGGGGG
CGGAGCCTATGGAAAAACGCCAGCAACGCGGCCTTTTTACGGTTCCTGGCCTTTTGCTGGCCTTTTGCTC
ACATGTTCTTTCCTGCGTTATCCCCTGATTCTGTGGATAACCGTATTACCGCCTTTGAGTGAGCTGATAC
CGCTCGCCGCAGCCGAACGACCGAGCGCAGCGAGTCAGTGAGCGAGGAAGCGGAAGAGCGCCCAATACGC
AAACCGCCTCTCCCCGCGCGTTGGCCGATTCATTAATGCAGCTGGCACGACAGGTTTCCCGACTGGAAAG
CGGGCAGTGAGCGCAACGCAATTAATACGCGTACCGCTAGCCAGGAAGAGTTTGTAGAAACGCAAAAAGG
CCATCCGTCAGGATGGCCTTCTGCTTAGTTTGATGCCTGGCAGTTTATGGCGGGCGTCCTGCCCGCCACC
CTCCGGGCCGTTGCTTCACAACGTTCAAATCCGCTCCCGGCGGATTTGTCCTACTCAGGAGAGCGTTCAC
CGACAAACAACAGATAAAACGAAAGGCCCAGTCTTCCGACTGAGCCTTTCGTTTTATTTGATGCCTGGCA
GTTCCCTACTCTCGCGTTAACGCTAGCATGGATGTTTTCCCAGTCACGACGTTGTAAAACGACGGCCAGT
CTTAAGCTCGGGCCCCAAATAATGATTTTATTT
Features (pLannotate 1.2.2; 10 found; start..end, strand, type, name):
    661..1212    +  CDS            TBPL1: TBPL1_HUMAN - Also known as TLF, TLP, TLP21, TRF2, TRP. Experimental evidence at protein level: Swiss-Prot protein existence level 1. Part of a specialized transcription system that mediates the transcription of most ribosomal proteins through the 5'-TCT-3' motif which is a core promoter element at these genes. Seems to also mediate the transcription of NF1. Does not bind the TATA box. From Homo sapiens (Human).
   1982..2081    -  protein_bind   attL2: mutant version of attL; recombination site for the Gateway® LR reaction LR Clonase™
   2099..2117    -  promoter       T7 promoter: promoter for bacteriophage T7 RNA polymerase
   2251..3060    +  CDS            KanR: aminoglycoside phosphotransferase; aph(3')-Ia; confers resistance to kanamycin in bacteria or G418 (Geneticin®) in eukaryotes
   3207..3795    +  rep_origin     ori: high-copy-number ColE1/pMB1/pBR322/pUC origin of replication
   3978..4070    +  CDS            lacI (fragment): lac repressor; lacI; The lac repressor binds to the lac operator to inhibit transcription in E. coli. This inhibition can be relieved by adding lactose or isopropyl-β-D-thiogalactopyranoside (IPTG).
   4125..4152    -  terminator     rrnB T2 terminator: transcription terminator T2 from the E. coli rrnB gene
   4284..4327    +  terminator     rrnB T1 terminator: Escherichia coli rrnB; transcription terminator T1 from the E. coli rrnB gene
   4374..4410    -  CDS            lacZα (fragment): LacZα fragment of β-galactosidase; lacZ fragment
   4426..82      +  protein_bind   attL1 (across the origin): mutant version of attL; recombination site for the Gateway® LR reaction LR Clonase™
