[The description below was written by a language model from this plasmid's Addgene catalogue record and pLannotate feature annotations shown in this document.]
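Description:
pENTR_Trf2 is a Gateway entry clone carrying the Drosophila melanogaster Trf2 gene (TATA-box-binding-protein-related factor 2, also known as TLF) as an insert recorded at 1,896 bp. The exact backbone is listed as unknown, although it is attributed to Invitrogen. The annotated features are those typical of a pENTR/pDONR-style entry vector. The plasmid totals 4,443 bp and is propagated in E. coli from a high-copy ColE1/pUC-type origin, with selection by a kanamycin resistance gene (aminoglycoside phosphotransferase). The sequencing-derived and depositor sequence records are the same length and show the same ten features in the same order. They differ only in where the circular numbering begins.

The insert lies between attL1 and attL2, the recombination sites used in the Gateway LR reaction, so the coding sequence can be moved directionally into any attR-containing destination vector. rrnB T1 and T2 terminators sit upstream of attL1 and shield the insert from read-through transcription from the backbone. A T7 promoter lies just outside attL2 and points back toward the insert. Short lacI and lacZα fragments are backbone remnants without a functional role. The only annotation within the insert is a roughly 550 bp match to human TBPL1. This most likely reflects homology between the conserved TBP-like core domain of fly Trf2 and its human counterpart rather than human sequence, since the catalogue gives the species as fly. No expression promoter, tag or reporter is annotated for the insert. The construct therefore serves as a shuttle source of the Trf2 ORF for building expression or fusion constructs, and it was deposited in connection with a study of how transcriptional cofactors show specificity for different core promoter types.
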