Addgene plasmid #125159: pENTR_Trf2
Purpose: Gateway entry clone
Depositing lab: Julius Brennecke & Alexander Stark. Depositing organization: Institut fuer Molekulare Biotechnologie (IMBA). Publication: Transcriptional cofactors display specificity for distinct types of core promoters. Haberle V, Arnold CD, Pagani M, Rath M, Schernhuber K, Stark A. Nature. 2019 Jun;570(7759):122-126. doi: 10.1038/s41586-019-1210-7. Epub 2019 May 15. PubMed 31092928.
Backbone
  Vector backbone: Unknown
  Backbone manufacturer: Invitrogen
  Vector type: Gateway entry vector
Growth in bacteria
  Bacterial resistance: Kanamycin, 50 μg/mL
  Growth temperature: 37°C
  Growth strain: DH5alpha
  Copy number: High Copy
Gene/Insert
  Gene/Insert name: Trf2
  Species: D. melanogaster (fly)
  Insert size (bp): 1896
  Entrez Gene: Trf2 (a.k.a. Dmel_CG18009, CG11195, CG18009, Dmel\CG18009, TLF, TRF2, dTRF2, dTRF2L, dTRF2S, dTrf2, l(1)G0039, l(1)G0071, l(1)G0295, l(1)G0425, p79/TRF2, trf2)
  Cloning method: Gateway Cloning
Terms and licenses: Academic/Nonprofit Terms; Industry Terms: Not Available to Industry
How to cite: pENTR_Trf2 was a gift from Julius Brennecke & Alexander Stark (Addgene plasmid # 125159 ; http://n2t.net/addgene:125159 ; RRID:Addgene_125159)
